Addgene plasmid #196972: pET28a_DmKHC[1-421]-1xGFP-6xHis
Purpose: Bacterial expression plasmid for His tag-based purification of Drosophila melanogaster kinesin heavy chain [1-421] with C-terminal GFP tag and C-terminal 6xHis tag
Depositing lab: Lukas Kapitein. Depositing organization: Utrecht University. Publication: Differentiation between Oppositely Oriented Microtubules Controls Polarized Neuronal Transport. Tas RP, Chazeau A, Cloin BMC, Lambers MLA, Hoogenraad CC, Kapitein LC. Neuron. 2017 Dec 20;96(6):1264-1271.e5. doi: 10.1016/j.neuron.2017.11.018. Epub 2017 Nov 30. PubMed 29198755.
Backbone
  Vector backbone: pET28a
  Backbone size w/o insert (bp): 5212
  Total vector size (bp): 7225
  Vector type: Bacterial Expression
Growth in bacteria
  Bacterial resistance: Kanamycin, 50 μg/mL
  Growth temperature: 37°C
  Growth strain: DH5alpha
  Growth instructions: Purification from BL21. Induce protein expression with IPTG. After induction, grow at 18 degrees C.
  Copy number: Unknown
Gene/Insert
  Gene/Insert name: Kinesin Heavy Chain (alt name: KHC, Khc, kinesin-1)
  Species: D. melanogaster (fly)
  Insert size (bp): 2013
  Entrez Gene: Khc (a.k.a. Dmel_CG7765, 2R6, CG7765, DK, DKH, Dm KHC, DmK, DmKHC, Dmel\CG7765, Dmkin, KHC, KIF 5A, KIF5, KIF5B, KIN, Kif5, Kin, Kin-1, Kinesin, Kinesin-1, khc, kin, kinesin, kinesin-1, l(2)W12, l(2)k13219, l(2)k13314, l(2R)W12, pgs)
  Promoter: T7 promoter
  Tag / fusion protein: 6xHis (C terminal on insert); GFP (C terminal on insert)
  Cloning method: Gibson Cloning
  Sequencing primers: 5′ AATAATCCATGGGCATGAGCGCAGAACGAGAAATTCCAGC; 3′ GGGTTATGCTAGTTATTGCTCAG
Terms and licenses: Academic/Nonprofit Terms; Industry Terms: Not Available to Industry
How to cite: pET28a_DmKHC[1-421]-1xGFP-6xHis was a gift from Lukas Kapitein (Addgene plasmid # 196972 ; http://n2t.net/addgene:196972 ; RRID:Addgene_196972)
