[The description below was written by a language model from this plasmid's Addgene catalogue record and pLannotate feature annotations shown in this document.]
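Description:
pET28a_DmKHC[1-421]-1xGFP-6xHis is a bacterial expression plasmid of about 7.2 kb, built on the pET28a backbone, for producing a truncated, fluorescently labelled Drosophila melanogaster kinesin-1 motor in E. coli. It is selected with kanamycin through the aminoglycoside phosphotransferase (KanR) gene. Replication relies on a ColE1/pBR322-type origin accompanied by the bom region and the rop gene, which restrains copy number. An f1 origin is also present. The short tetracycline-resistance fragments, AmpR promoter fragment and CAP binding site in the annotation appear to be backbone remnants rather than functional parts.

The expression cassette follows the usual pET layout: a T7 promoter followed directly by a lac operator, the strong phage T7 gene 10 ribosome binding site, the fusion open reading frame, and a T7 terminator. The plasmid-borne lacI gene supplies repressor, so transcription stays off until IPTG is added in a host that provides T7 RNA polymerase; the record names BL21 as the purification strain. The open reading frame, assembled by Gibson cloning, encodes residues 1–421 of kinesin heavy chain (Khc). This is fused at its C-terminus to a single GFP, annotated as EGFP, and then to a 6xHis tag; the annotation tool labels the 18-nt tag as a fragment of a longer His tag. A short match to a T7 gene 10B-derived solubility tag lies downstream of the His tag and is probably just residual vector sequence.

The stated purpose is His tag-based affinity purification of the GFP-labelled motor. The associated publication concerns how oppositely oriented microtubules direct polarized neuronal transport, but the record does not describe the specific assays in which the protein was used.
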