Features (pLannotate 1.2.2; 20 found; start..end, strand, type, name):
     12..440     +  rep_origin     f1 ori (sequence partly withheld): f1 bacteriophage origin of replication; arrow indicates direction of (+) strand synthesis
    493..550     +  promoter       AmpR promoter (fragment): bla
    559..1374    -  CDS            KanR: aminoglycoside phosphotransferase; aph(3')-Ia; confers resistance to kanamycin in bacteria or G418 (Geneticin®) in eukaryotes
   1496..2084    +  rep_origin     ori: high-copy-number ColE1/pMB1/pBR322/pUC origin of replication
   2270..2409    -  misc_feature   bom: basis of mobility region from pBR322
   2511..2702    -  CDS            rop: Rop protein, which maintains plasmids at low copy number; rop
   2719..3099    +  CDS            YPB1_ECOLX: Protein predicted: Swiss-Prot protein existence level 4. From Escherichia coli.
   3171..3462    -  CDS            TcR (fragment): tetracycline efflux protein; tet; confers resistance to tetracycline
   3477..3498    -  protein_bind   CAP binding site: CAP binding activates transcription in the presence of cAMP. E. coli catabolite activator protein
   3511..4593    -  CDS            lacI: lac repressor; lacI; The lac repressor binds to the lac operator to inhibit transcription in E. coli. This inhibition can be relieved by adding lactose or isopropyl-β-D-thiogalactopyranoside (IPTG).
   4594..4671    -  promoter       lacI promoter: lacI
   4679..4958    -  CDS            TcR (fragment): tetracycline efflux protein; tet; confers resistance to tetracycline
   4980..4998    +  promoter       T7 promoter: promoter for bacteriophage T7 RNA polymerase
   4999..5023    +  protein_bind   lac operator: The lac repressor binds to the lac operator to inhibit transcription in E. coli. This inhibition can be relieved by adding lactose or isopropyl-β-D-thiogalactopyranoside (IPTG). lac repressor encoded by lacI
   5038..5060    +  RBS            RBS: efficient ribosome binding site from bacteriophage T7 gene 10 (Olins and Rangwala, 1989)
   5073..6335    +  CDS            Khc (fragment): KINH_DROME - Also known as kin. Experimental evidence at protein level: Swiss-Prot protein existence level 1. Kinesin is a microtubule-associated force-producing protein that may play a role in organelle transport. Milt and Miro form an essential protein complex that links Khc to mitochondria for light chain-independent, anterograde transport of mitochondria. From Drosophila melanogaster (Fruit fly).
   6342..7058    +  CDS            EGFP: EGFP is a basic (constitutively fluorescent) green fluorescent protein published in 1996, derived from Aequorea victoria. It is reported to be a rapidly-maturing weak dimer with moderate acid sensitivity.
   7065..7082    +  CDS            9xHis (fragment): 9xHis affinity tag
   7092..7141    +  CDS            SET1 (fragment): solubility-enhancement tag derived from T7 phage gene 10B
   7149..7196    +  terminator     T7 terminator: transcription terminator for bacteriophage T7 RNA polymerase
>Addgene plasmid #196972 | pET28a_DmKHC[1-421]-1xGFP-6xHis | addgene full sequence | sequence record 388918 | Addgene NGS Result
TGGCGAATGGG
[124 nt withheld, positions 12-135]
C
[91 nt withheld, positions 137-227]
A
[49 nt withheld, positions 229-277]
CCTTTGACGTTGGAGTCCACGTTCTTT
[37 nt withheld, positions 305-341]
ACCCTATCTCGGTCTATTCTTTTGATTTATAAGGGATTTTGCCGATTTCGGCCTATTGGTTAAAAAATGA
GCTGATTTAACAAAAATTTAACGCGAATTTTAACAAAATATTAACGCTTACAATTTAGGTGGCACTTTTC
GGGGAAATGTGCGCGGAACCCCTATTTGTTTATTTTTCTAAATACATTCAAATATGTATCCGCTCATGAA
TTAATTCTTAGAAAAACTCATCGAGCATCAAATGAAACTGCAATTTATTCATATCAGGATTATCAATACC
ATATTTTTGAAAAAGCCGTTTCTGTAATGAAGGAGAAAACTCACCGAGGCAGTTCCATAGGATGGCAAGA
TCCTGGTATCGGTCTGCGATTCCGACTCGTCCAACATCAATACAACCTATTAATTTCCCCTCGTCAAAAA
TAAGGTTATCAAGTGAGAAATCACCATGAGTGACGACTGAATCCGGTGAGAATGGCAAAAGTTTATGCAT
TTCTTTCCAGACTTGTTCAACAGGCCAGCCATTACGCTCGTCATCAAAATCACTCGCATCAACCAAACCG
TTATTCATTCGTGATTGCGCCTGAGCGAGACGAAATACGCGATCGCTGTTAAAAGGACAATTACAAACAG
GAATCGAATGCAACCGGCGCAGGAACACTGCCAGCGCATCAACAATATTTTCACCTGAATCAGGATATTC
TTCTAATACCTGGAATGCTGTTTTCCCGGGGATCGCAGTGGTGAGTAACCATGCATCATCAGGAGTACGG
ATAAAATGCTTGATGGTCGGAAGAGGCATAAATTCCGTCAGCCAGTTTAGTCTGACCATCTCATCTGTAA
CATCATTGGCAACGCTACCTTTGCCATGTTTCAGAAACAACTCTGGCGCATCGGGCTTCCCATACAATCG
ATAGATTGTCGCACCTGATTGCCCGACATTATCGCGAGCCCATTTATACCCATATAAATCAGCATCCATG
TTGGAATTTAATCGCGGCCTAGAGCAAGACGTTTCCCGTTGAATATGGCTCATAACACCCCTTGTATTAC
TGTTTATGTAAGCAGACAGTTTTATTGTTCATGACCAAAATCCCTTAACGTGAGTTTTCGTTCCACTGAG
CGTCAGACCCCGTAGAAAAGATCAAAGGATCTTCTTGAGATCCTTTTTTTCTGCGCGTAATCTGCTGCTT
GCAAACAAAAAAACCACCGCTACCAGCGGTGGTTTGTTTGCCGGATCAAGAGCTACCAACTCTTTTTCCG
AAGGTAACTGGCTTCAGCAGAGCGCAGATACCAAATACTGTCCTTCTAGTGTAGCCGTAGTTAGGCCACC
ACTTCAAGAACTCTGTAGCACCGCCTACATACCTCGCTCTGCTAATCCTGTTACCAGTGGCTGCTGCCAG
TGGCGATAAGTCGTGTCTTACCGGGTTGGACTCAAGACGATAGTTACCGGATAAGGCGCAGCGGTCGGGC
TGAACGGGGGGTTCGTGCACACAGCCCAGCTTGGAGCGAACGACCTACACCGAACTGAGATACCTACAGC
GTGAGCTATGAGAAAGCGCCACGCTTCCCGAAGGGAGAAAGGCGGACAGGTATCCGGTAAGCGGCAGGGT
CGGAACAGGAGAGCGCACGAGGGAGCTTCCAGGGGGAAACGCCTGGTATCTTTATAGTCCTGTCGGGTTT
CGCCACCTCTGACTTGAGCGTCGATTTTTGTGATGCTCGTCAGGGGGGCGGAGCCTATGGAAAAACGCCA
GCAACGCGGCCTTTTTACGGTTCCTGGCCTTTTGCTGGCCTTTTGCTCACATGTTCTTTCCTGCGTTATC
CCCTGATTCTGTGGATAACCGTATTACCGCCTTTGAGTGAGCTGATACCGCTCGCCGCAGCCGAACGACC
GAGCGCAGCGAGTCAGTGAGCGAGGAAGCGGAAGAGCGCCTGATGCGGTATTTTCTCCTTACGCATCTGT
GCGGTATTTCACACCGCAATGGTGCACTCTCAGTACAATCTGCTCTGATGCCGCATAGTTAAGCCAGTAT
ACACTCCGCTATCGCTACGTGACTGGGTCATGGCTGCGCCCCGACACCCGCCAACACCCGCTGACGCGCC
CTGACGGGCTTGTCTGCTCCCGGCATCCGCTTACAGACAAGCTGTGACCGTCTCCGGGAGCTGCATGTGT
CAGAGGTTTTCACCGTCATCACCGAAACGCGCGAGGCAGCTGCGGTAAAGCTCATCAGCGTGGTCGTGAA
GCGATTCACAGATGTCTGCCTGTTCATCCGCGTCCAGCTCGTTGAGTTTCTCCAGAAGCGTTAATGTCTG
GCTTCTGATAAAGCGGGCCATGTTAAGGGCGGTTTTTTCCTGTTTGGTCACTGATGCCTCCGTGTAAGGG
GGATTTCTGTTCATGGGGGTAATGATACCGATGAAACGAGAGAGGATGCTCACGATACGGGTTACTGATG
ATGAACATGCCCGGTTACTGGAACGTTGTGAGGGTAAACAACTGGCGGTATGGATGCGGCGGGACCAGAG
AAAAATCACTCAGGGTCAATGCCAGCGCTTCGTTAATACAGATGTAGGTGTTCCACAGGGTAGCCAGCAG
CATCCTGCGATGCAGATCCGGAACATAATGGTGCAGGGCGCTGACTTCCGCGTTTCCAGACTTTACGAAA
CACGGAAACCGAAGACCATTCATGTTGTTGCTCAGGTCGCAGACGTTTTGCAGCAGCAGTCGCTTCACGT
TCGCTCGCGTATCGGTGATTCATTCTGCTAACCAGTAAGGCAACCCCGCCAGCCTAGCCGGGTCCTCAAC
GACAGGAGCACGATCATGCGCACCCGTGGGGCCGCCATGCCGGCGATAATGGCCTGCTTCTCGCCGAAAC
GTTTGGTGGCGGGACCAGTGACGAAGGCTTGAGCGAGGGCGTGCAAGATTCCGAATACCGCAAGCGACAG
GCCGATCATCGTCGCGCTCCAGCGAAAGCGGTCCTCGCCGAAAATGACCCAGAGCGCTGCCGGCACCTGT
CCTACGAGTTGCATGATAAAGAAGACAGTCATAAGTGCGGCGACGATAGTCATGCCCCGCGCCCACCGGA
AGGAGCTGACTGGGTTGAAGGCTCTCAAGGGCATCGGTCGAGATCCCGGTGCCTAATGAGTGAGCTAACT
TACATTAATTGCGTTGCGCTCACTGCCCGCTTTCCAGTCGGGAAACCTGTCGTGCCAGCTGCATTAATGA
ATCGGCCAACGCGCGGGGAGAGGCGGTTTGCGTATTGGGCGCCAGGGTGGTTTTTCTTTTCACCAGTGAG
ACGGGCAACAGCTGATTGCCCTTCACCGCCTGGCCCTGAGAGAGTTGCAGCAAGCGGTCCACGCTGGTTT
GCCCCAGCAGGCGAAAATCCTGTTTGATGGTGGTTAACGGCGGGATATAACATGAGCTGTCTTCGGTATC
GTCGTATCCCACTACCGAGATATCCGCACCAACGCGCAGCCCGGACTCGGTAATGGCGCGCATTGCGCCC
AGCGCCATCTGATCGTTGGCAACCAGCATCGCAGTGGGAACGATGCCCTCATTCAGCATTTGCATGGTTT
GTTGAAAACCGGACATGGCACTCCAGTCGCCTTCCCGTTCCGCTATCGGCTGAATTTGATTGCGAGTGAG
ATATTTATGCCAGCCAGCCAGACGCAGACGCGCCGAGACAGAACTTAATGGGCCCGCTAACAGCGCGATT
TGCTGGTGACCCAATGCGACCAGATGCTCCACGCCCAGTCGCGTACCGTCTTCATGGGAGAAAATAATAC
TGTTGATGGGTGTCTGGTCAGAGACATCAAGAAATAACGCCGGAACATTAGTGCAGGCAGCTTCCACAGC
AATGGCATCCTGGTCATCCAGCGGATAGTTAATGATCAGCCCACTGACGCGTTGCGCGAGAAGATTGTGC
ACCGCCGCTTTACAGGCTTCGACGCCGCTTCGTTCTACCATCGACACCACCACGCTGGCACCCAGTTGAT
CGGCGCGAGATTTAATCGCCGCGACAATTTGCGACGGCGCGTGCAGGGCCAGACTGGAGGTGGCAACGCC
AATCAGCAACGACTGTTTGCCCGCCAGTTGTTGTGCCACGCGGTTGGGAATGTAATTCAGCTCCGCCATC
GCCGCTTCCACTTTTTCCCGCGTTTTCGCAGAAACGTGGCTGGCCTGGTTCACCACGCGGGAAACGGTCT
GATAAGAGACACCGGCATACTCTGCGACATCGTATAACGTTACTGGTTTCACATTCACCACCCTGAATTG
ACTCTCTTCCGGGCGCTATCATGCCATACCGCGAAAGGTTTTGCGCCATTCGATGGTGTCCGGGATCTCG
ACGCTCTCCCTTATGCGACTCCTGCATTAGGAAGCAGCCCAGTAGTAGGTTGAGGCCGTTGAGCACCGCC
GCCGCAAGGAATGGTGCATGCAAGGAGATGGCGCCCAACAGTCCCCCGGCCACGGGGCCTGCCACCATAC
CCACGCCGAAACAAGCGCTCATGAGCCCGAAGTGGCGAGCCCGATCTTCCCCATCGGTGATGTCGGCGAT
ATAGGCGCCAGCAACCGCACCTGTGGCGCCGGTGATGCCGGCCACGATGCGTCCGGCGTAGAGGATCGAG
ATCTCGATCCCGCGAAATTAATACGACTCACTATAGGGGAATTGTGAGCGGATAACAATTCCCCTCTAGA
AATAATTTTGTTTAACTTTAAGAAGGAGATATACCATGGGCATGAGCGCAGAACGAGAAATTCCAGCCGA
GGACAGCATCAAAGTGGTCTGCCGATTCCGACCGCTGAACGACAGCGAAGAGAAGGCCGGCTCCAAGTTC
GTGGTCAAGTTCCCCAACAATGTGGAGGAGAACTGCATATCCATAGCGGGCAAGGTGTATTTGTTCGACA
AGGTCTTCAAACCGAATGCATCCCAGGAAAAGGTCTACAATGAGGCGGCCAAGTCCATTGTTACGGATGT
CCTGGCCGGGTACAATGGAACGATATTCGCATACGGTCAGACGTCCTCCGGAAAAACGCATACGATGGAG
GGCGTGATCGGGGACTCCGTAAAACAGGGTATCATACCTAGGATCGTCAACGACATTTTCAATCACATCT
ACGCGATGGAGGTGAACCTGGAGTTTCACATCAAGGTCTCCTACTACGAGATCTACATGGACAAGATTCG
AGATCTGTTGGACGTCTCCAAGGTGAACCTTAGTGTGCACGAGGATAAGAACCGGGTGCCGTACGTCAAG
GGCGCTACGGAACGGTTCGTCTCGTCGCCGGAGGATGTTTTCGAGGTGATCGAGGAGGGCAAATCCAATC
GTCACATCGCTGTGACAAACATGAACGAGCATTCTTCGCGATCCCACTCAGTATTCCTTATCAATGTGAA
GCAGGAGAACCTGGAGAACCAGAAGAAACTATCCGGCAAACTCTACCTGGTGGATTTGGCCGGATCCGAG
AAGGTTTCCAAGACTGGAGCGGAGGGAACCGTTCTTGATGAAGCCAAGAACATCAACAAGTCGCTGTCGG
CCTTGGGCAACGTAATTTCTGCCCTGGCGGACGGAAACAAAACGCACATCCCCTACCGTGATTCCAAGCT
AACGCGCATCCTGCAGGAGTCGCTGGGAGGCAACGCACGCACAACCATCGTCATCTGCTGCTCTCCAGCC
AGTTTCAACGAATCTGAAACGAAGTCAACGCTGGACTTCGGTCGTAGAGCCAAGACAGTGAAGAACGTGG
TCTGCGTTAACGAGGAGCTTACTGCCGAGGAATGGAAGCGACGCTATGAAAAGGAGAAGGAAAAGAACGC
CCGACTAAAGGGTAAGGTGGAGAAGCTTGAGATCGAGCTTGCGCGCTGGAGAGCGGGTGAAACTGTTAAG
GCGGAGGAGCAAATCAACATGGAGGATCTCATGGAGGCAAGCACGCCCAACCTGGAAGTGGAGGCAGCAC
AGACGGCGGCGGCCGAGGCCGCTTTGGCCGCCCAGCGAACGGCTGAATTCATGGTGAGCAAGGGCGAGGA
GCTGTTCACCGGGGTGGTGCCCATCCTGGTCGAGCTGGACGGCGACGTAAACGGCCACAAGTTCAGCGTG
TCCGGCGAGGGCGAGGGCGATGCCACCTACGGCAAGCTGACCCTGAAGTTCATCTGCACCACCGGCAAGC
TGCCCGTGCCCTGGCCCACCCTCGTGACCACCCTGACCTACGGCGTGCAGTGCTTCAGCCGCTACCCCGA
CCACATGAAGCAGCACGACTTCTTCAAGTCCGCCATGCCCGAAGGCTACGTCCAGGAGCGCACCATCTTC
TTCAAGGACGACGGCAACTACAAGACCCGCGCCGAGGTGAAGTTCGAGGGCGACACCCTGGTGAACCGCA
TCGAGCTGAAGGGCATCGACTTCAAGGAGGACGGCAACATCCTGGGGCACAAGCTGGAGTACAACTACAA
CAGCCACAACGTCTATATCATGGCCGACAAGCAGAAGAACGGCATCAAGGTGAACTTCAAGATCCGCCAC
AACATCGAGGACGGCAGCGTGCAGCTCGCCGACCACTACCAGCAGAACACCCCCATCGGCGACGGCCCCG
TGCTGCTGCCCGACAACCACTACCTGAGCACCCAGTCCGCCCTGAGCAAAGACCCCAACGAGAAGCGCGA
TCACATGGTCCTGCTGGAGTTCGTGACCGCCGCCGGGATCACTCTCGGCATGGACGAGCTGTACAAGCTC
GAGCACCACCACCACCACCACTGAGATCCGGCTGCTAACAAAGCCCGAAAGGAAGCTGAGTTGGCTGCTG
CCACCGCTGAGCAATAACTAGCATAACCCCTTGGGGCCTCTAAACGGGTCTTGAGGGGTTTTTTGCTGAA
AGGAGGAACTATATCCGGAT
