>Addgene plasmid #196972 | pET28a_DmKHC[1-421]-1xGFP-6xHis | depositor partial sequence | sequence record 382077 | pET28a_DmKHC[1-421]-1xGFP-6xHis sequence 2013 bps
ATGAGCGCAGAACGAGAAATTCCAGCCGAGGACAGCATCAAAGTGGTCTGCCGATTCCGACCGCTGAACG
ACAGCGAAGAGAAGGCCGGCTCCAAGTTCGTGGTCAAGTTCCCCAACAATGTGGAGGAGAACTGCATATC
CATAGCGGGCAAGGTGTATTTGTTCGACAAGGTCTTCAAACCGAATGCATCCCAGGAAAAGGTCTACAAT
GAGGCGGCCAAGTCCATTGTTACGGATGTCCTGGCCGGGTACAATGGAACGATATTCGCATACGGTCAGA
CGTCCTCCGGAAAAACGCATACGATGGAGGGCGTGATCGGGGACTCCGTAAAACAGGGTATCATACCTAG
GATCGTCAACGACATTTTCAATCACATCTACGCGATGGAGGTGAACCTGGAGTTTCACATCAAGGTCTCC
TACTACGAGATCTACATGGACAAGATTCGAGATCTGTTGGACGTCTCCAAGGTGAACCTTAGTGTGCACG
AGGATAAGAACCGGGTGCCGTACGTCAAGGGCGCTACGGAACGGTTCGTCTCGTCGCCGGAGGATGTTTT
CGAGGTGATCGAGGAGGGCAAATCCAATCGTCACATCGCTGTGACAAACATGAACGAGCATTCTTCGCGA
TCCCACTCAGTATTCCTTATCAATGTGAAGCAGGAGAACCTGGAGAACCAGAAGAAACTATCCGGCAAAC
TCTACCTGGTGGATTTGGCCGGATCCGAGAAGGTTTCCAAGACTGGAGCGGAGGGAACCGTTCTTGATGA
AGCCAAGAACATCAACAAGTCGCTGTCGGCCTTGGGCAACGTAATTTCTGCCCTGGCGGACGGAAACAAA
ACGCACATCCCCTACCGTGATTCCAAGCTAACGCGCATCCTGCAGGAGTCGCTGGGAGGCAACGCACGCA
CAACCATCGTCATCTGCTGCTCTCCAGCCAGTTTCAACGAATCTGAAACGAAGTCAACGCTGGACTTCGG
TCGTAGAGCCAAGACAGTGAAGAACGTGGTCTGCGTTAACGAGGAGCTTACTGCCGAGGAATGGAAGCGA
CGCTATGAAAAGGAGAAGGAAAAGAACGCCCGACTAAAGGGTAAGGTGGAGAAGCTTGAGATCGAGCTTG
CGCGCTGGAGAGCGGGTGAAACTGTTAAGGCGGAGGAGCAAATCAACATGGAGGATCTCATGGAGGCAAG
CACGCCCAACCTGGAAGTGGAGGCAGCACAGACGGCGGCGGCCGAGGCCGCTTTGGCCGCCCAGCGAACG
GCTGAATTCATGGTGAGCAAGGGCGAGGAGCTGTTCACCGGGGTGGTGCCCATCCTGGTCGAGCTGGACG
GCGACGTAAACGGCCACAAGTTCAGCGTGTCCGGCGAGGGCGAGGGCGATGCCACCTACGGCAAGCTGAC
CCTGAAGTTCATCTGCACCACCGGCAAGCTGCCCGTGCCCTGGCCCACCCTCGTGACCACCCTGACCTAC
GGCGTGCAGTGCTTCAGCCGCTACCCCGACCACATGAAGCAGCACGACTTCTTCAAGTCCGCCATGCCCG
AAGGCTACGTCCAGGAGCGCACCATCTTCTTCAAGGACGACGGCAACTACAAGACCCGCGCCGAGGTGAA
GTTCGAGGGCGACACCCTGGTGAACCGCATCGAGCTGAAGGGCATCGACTTCAAGGAGGACGGCAACATC
CTGGGGCACAAGCTGGAGTACAACTACAACAGCCACAACGTCTATATCATGGCCGACAAGCAGAAGAACG
GCATCAAGGTGAACTTCAAGATCCGCCACAACATCGAGGACGGCAGCGTGCAGCTCGCCGACCACTACCA
GCAGAACACCCCCATCGGCGACGGCCCCGTGCTGCTGCCCGACAACCACTACCTGAGCACCCAGTCCAAG
CTGAGCAAAGACCCCAACGAGAAGCGCGATCACATGGTCCTGCTGGAGTTCGTGACCGCCGCCGGGATCA
CTCTCGGCATGGACGAGCTGTACAAGCTCGAGCACCACCACCACCACCACTGA
